Addgene plasmid #67468: pDEST47-ARL4D
Purpose: Mammalian expression of hArl4D with stop codon (native expression)
Depositing lab: Richard Kahn. Depositing organization: Emory University. Publication: Tool box: Plasmids for the expression or knockdown of human ARF Family GTPases (ARF/ARL/SAR) and their co-expression in bacteria with N-myristoyltransferases. Kerr SC, Kahn RA. Cell Logist. 2015 Sep 21;5(3):e1090523. doi: 10.1080/21592799.2015.1090523. eCollection 2015 Jul-Sep. PubMed 27057421.
Backbone
  Vector backbone: pcDNA-DEST47
  Backbone manufacturer: Life Technologies
  Vector type: Mammalian Expression
  Selectable markers: Neomycin (select with G418)
Growth in bacteria
  Bacterial resistance: Ampicillin, 100 μg/mL
  Growth temperature: 37°C
  Growth strain: DH5alpha
  Copy number: High Copy
Gene/Insert
  Gene/Insert name: ARL4D (alt name: pRK16s-D47)
  Species: H. sapiens (human)
  Mutation: bp 272 A to C; N91T mutation; bp 327 T to G; silent mutation; bp 390 C to G; silent mutation
  Entrez Gene: ARL4D (a.k.a. ARF4L, ARL6)
  Promoter: CMV
  Cloning method: Gateway Cloning
  Sequencing primers: 5′ CMV-F; 3′ GFP-R
Terms and licenses: Academic/Nonprofit Terms; Industry Terms: Not Available to Industry
Depositor comments: Note that the insert contains its native stop codon and does not produce a fusion protein with GFP.
How to cite: pDEST47-ARL4D was a gift from Richard Kahn (Addgene plasmid # 67468 ; http://n2t.net/addgene:67468 ; RRID:Addgene_67468)
