[The description below was written by a language model from this plasmid's Addgene catalogue record.]
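Description:
pDEST47-ARL4D is a mammalian expression plasmid built on the commercial Gateway destination vector pcDNA-DEST47, into which the human ARL4D open reading frame (also known as ARF4L or ARL6, a member of the ARF family of small regulatory GTPases) was introduced by Gateway recombination. It is maintained in E. coli as a high-copy plasmid under ampicillin selection. It also carries a neomycin resistance marker, so transfected mammalian cells can be selected with G418, for example to derive stable lines.

Expression of the insert is driven by the CMV promoter, a strong constitutive promoter suited to transient or stable expression in many mammalian cell types. The pcDNA-DEST47 backbone is designed to append a C-terminal GFP to the recombined gene, and the use of a GFP reverse primer for sequencing is consistent with that reporter lying downstream of the insert. In this construct, however, ARL4D retains its native stop codon, so translation ends before GFP and the protein is produced untagged rather than as a fusion.

The recorded insert differs from the reference sequence at three positions. An A-to-C change at base 272 gives an N91T substitution, and changes at bases 327 and 390 are silent. The amino-acid change should be kept in mind when interpreting functional results. The plasmid belongs to a toolbox of constructs for expressing or knocking down human ARF, ARL and SAR GTPases, and it is intended for native, tag-free expression of ARL4D in mammalian cells. No feature table was supplied, so details beyond the catalogue fields are not recorded here.
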