>Addgene plasmid #67468 | pDEST47-ARL4D | addgene partial sequence | sequence record 118203 | GFPfusionREV 5'-CTCCACTGACAGAAAATTTG-3'
AGAATTGGGACAACTCCAGTGAAAAGTTCTTCTCCTTTGCTAGCCATTCTAGATCGAACCACTTTGTACA
AGAAAGCTGGGTCCTATCACCGTCTCTTCTTGCCACCCCGAGCTGCCTTCTTCCTCTTGAGGATCATCTC
ATAGAGGCGCTCAAGGCCCTGCTGCAGGCCCAGACCGTCCACAGCGCTGCAGCCTTGCACATGAGTGAGA
GTGGCGGCTGCTAGCTCTCGGACTGCCAGCCTCTTCTCCACCTCAGCAGCGCTCAGTGCCCCGGGCTGGT
CCTGCTTGTTGGCCAGCACCAGCACTGGCACGCCCTGGTTGTCCGAGGCCCGGCTGATTCGGTGCAACTC
CACCTTGGCTTCCTCCAGCCGCTCAGCCTCCGCAGCGTCCACCACAAACACTAGACCGTCTGTCCGGCGG
GTATAAGAGCGCCACAGTGGTCGCAGCTTCTCCTGCCCCCCGACGTCCCACACTTGGAAGGTGATGCCAC
GCGATCCCCCGAGGGGCACCCGGATCTTCTCGGTGTTGAAGCCTTTGGTGGGGACACTCTGGACAAACTC
CTTGAACTTGAGGCGGTAAAGGAGGGAGGTCTTTCCAGCAGAGTCCAGCCCAATGACCACGACATGCAGG
GCTTGGAAGTGGGGCAAGAAGGAGGAGGCAGTGGGCGCCATCTCAGTCAAGTGGTTCCCCATGGTTCTAT
CTCCTTCTAAGCCTGCTTTTTTGTACAAACTTGTTTGATCAAGCTTAACTAGCCAGCTTGGGTCTCCCTA
TAGTGAGTCGTATTAATTTCGATAAGCCAGTAAGCAGTGGGTTCTCTAGTTAGCCAGAGAGCTCTGCTTA
TATAGACCTCCCACCGTACACGCCTACCGCCCATTTGCGTCAA
